>Addgene plasmid #111054 | pCMV-dLight1.2 | addgene full sequence | sequence record 215080 | Addgene NGS Result
GTGATGCGGTTTTGGCAGTACATCAATGGGCGTGGATAGTGGTTTGACTCACGGGGATTTCCAAGTCTCC
ACCCCATTGACGTCAATGGGAGTTTGTTTTGGCACCAAAATCAACGGGACTTTCCAAAATGTCGTAACAA
CTCCGCCCCATTGACGCAAATGGGCGGTAGGCGTGTACGGTGGGAGGTCTATATAAGCAGAGCTGGTTTA
GTGAACCGTCAGATCCGCTAGCGCTACCGGACTCAGATCTCGAGCTCAAGCTTACCGGTGCGCGCCATGA
AGACGATCATCGCCCTGAGCTACATCTTCTGCCTGGTGTTCGCCGACTACAAGGACGATGATGACGCCAT
GAGGACTCTGAACACCTCTGCCATGGACGGGACTGGGCTGGTGGTGGAGAGGGACTTCTCTGTTCGTATC
CTCACTGCCTGTTTCCTGTCGCTGCTCATCCTGTCCACGCTCCTGGGGAACACGCTGGTCTGTGCTGCCG
TTATCAGGTTCCGACACCTGCGGTCCAAGGTGACCAACTTCTTTGTCATCTCCTTGGCTGTGTCAGATCT
CTTGGTGGCCGTCCTGGTCATGCCCTGGAAGGCAGTGGCTGAGATTGCTGGCTTCTGGCCCTTTGGGTCC
TTCTGTAACATCTGGGTGGCCTTTGACATCATGTGCTCCACTGCATCCATCCTCAACCTCTGTGTGATCA
GCGTGGACAGGTATTGGGCTATCTCCAGCCCTGCCCGGTATGAGAGAAAGATGACCCCCAAGGCAGCCTT
CATCCTGATCAGTGTGGCATGGACCTTGTCTGTACTCATCTCCTTCATCCCAGTGCAGCTCAGCTGGCAC
AAGGCAAAACCCACAAGCCCCTCTGATGGAAATGCCACTTCCCTGGCTGAGACCATAGACAACTGTGACT
CCAGCCTCAGCAGGACATATGCCATCTCATCCTCTGTAATCAGCTTTTACATCCCTGTGGCCATCATGAT
TGTCACCTACACCAGGATCTACAGGATTGCTCAGAAACTGAGCTCACTCATTAACGTCTATATCAAGGCC
GACAAGCAGAAGAACGGCATCAAGGCGAACTTCAAGATCCGCCACAACATCGAGGACGGCGGCGTGCAGC
TCGCCTACCACTACCAGCAGAACACCCCCATCGGCGACGGCCCCGTGCTGCTGCCCGACAACCACTACCT
GAGCGTGCAGTCCAAACTTTCGAAAGACCCCAACGAGAAGCGCGATCACATGGTCCTGCTGGAGTTCGTG
ACCGCCGCCGGGATCACTCTCGGCATGGACGAGCTGTACAAGGGCGGTACCGGAGGGAGCATGGTGAGCA
AGGGCGAGGAGCTGTTCACCGGGGTGGTGCCCATCCTGGTCGAGCTGGACGGCGACGTAAACGGCCACAA
GTTCAGCGTGTCCGGCGAGGGTGAGGGCGATGCCACCTACGGCAAGCTGACCCTGAAGTTCATCTGCACC
ACCGGCAAGCTGCCCGTGCCCTGGCCCACCCTCGTGACCACCCTGACCTACGGCGTGCAGTGCTTCAGCC
GCTACCCCGACCACATGAAGCAGCACGACTTCTTCAAGTCCGCCATGCCCGAAGGCTACATCCAGGAGCG
CACCATCTTCTTCAAGGACGACGGCAACTACAAGACCCGCGCCGAGGTGAAGTTCGAGGGCGACACCCTG
GTGAACCGCATCGAGCTGAAGGGCATCGACTTCAAGGAGGACGGCAACATCCTGGGGCACAAGCTGGAGT
ACAACAATCATGACCAACTGAAAAGAGAAACTAAAGTCCTGAAGACTCTGTCGGTGATCATGGGTGTGTT
TGTGTGCTGTTGGCTACCTTTCTTCATCTTGAACTGCATTTTGCCCTTCTGTGGGTCTGGGGAGACGCAG
CCCTTCTGCATTGATTCCAACACCTTTGACGTGTTTGTGTGGTTTGGGTGGGCTAATTCATCCTTGAACC
CCATCATTTATGCCTTTAATGCTGATTTTCGGAAGGCATTTTCAACCCTCTTAGGATGCTACAGACTTTG
CCCTGCGACGAATAATGCCATAGAGACGGTGAGTATCAATAACAATGGGGCCGCGATGTTTTCCAGCCAT
CATGAGCCACGAGGCTCCATCTCCAAGGAGTGCAATCTGGTTTACCTGATCCCACATGCTGTGGGCTCCT
CTGAGGACCTGAAAAAGGAGGAGGCAGCTGGCATCGCCAGACCCTTGGAGAAGCTGTCCCCAGCCCTATC
GGTCATATTGGACTATGACACTGACGTCTCTATGGAGAAGATCCAACCCATCACACAAAACGGTCAGCAC
CCAACCTGATGTACAGCGGCCGCGACTCTAGATCATAATCAGCCATACCACATTTGTAGAGGTTTTACTT
GCTTTAAAAAACCTCCCACACCTCCCCCTGAACCTGAAACATAAAATGAATGCAATTGTTGTTGTTAACT
TGTTTATTGCAGCTTATAATGGTTACAAATAAAGCAATAGCATCACAAATTTCACAAATAAAGCATTTTT
TTCACTGCATTCTAGTTGTGGTTTGTCCAAACTCATCAATGTATCTTAAGGCGTAAATTGTAAGCGTTAA
TATTTTGTTAAAATTCGCGTTAAATTTTTGTTAAATCAGCTCATTTTTTAACCAATAGGCCGAAATCGGC
AAAATCCCTTATAAATCAAAAGAATAGACCGAGATAGGGT
[37 nt withheld, positions 2701-2737]
AAAGAACGTGGACTCCAACGTCAAAGG
[49 nt withheld, positions 2765-2813]
T
[91 nt withheld, positions 2815-2905]
G
[124 nt withheld, positions 2907-3030]
CAGGTGGCACTTTTCGGGGAAATGTGCGCGGAACCCCTATTTGTTTATTTTTCTAAATACATTCAAATAT
GTATCCGCTCATGAGACAATAACCCTGATAAATGCTTCAATAATATTGAAAAAGGAAGAGTCCTGAGGCG
GAAAGAACCAGCTGTGGAATGTGTGTCAGTTAGGGTGTGGAAAGTCCCCAGGCTCCCCAGCAGGCAGAAG
TATGCAAAGCATGCATCTCAATTAGTCAGCAACCAGGTGTGGAAAGTCCCCAGGCTCCCCAGCAGGCAGA
AGTATGCAAAGCATGCATCTCAATTAGTCAGCAACCATAGTCCCGCCCCTAACTCCGCCCATCCCGCCCC
TAACTCCGCCCAGTTCCGCCCATTCTCCGCCCCATGGCTGACTAATTTTTTTTATTTATGCAGAGGCCGA
GGCCGCCTCGGCCTCTGAGCTATTCCAGAAGTAGTGAGGAGGCTTTTTTGGAGGCCTAGGCTTTTGCAAA
GATCGATCAAGAGACAGGATGAGGATCGTTTCGCATGATTGAACAAGATGGATTGCACGCAGGTTCTCCG
GCCGCTTGGGTGGAGAGGCTATTCGGCTATGACTGGGCACAACAGACAATCGGCTGCTCTGATGCCGCCG
TGTTCCGGCTGTCAGCGCAGGGGCGCCCGGTTCTTTTTGTCAAGACCGACCTGTCCGGTGCCCTGAATGA
ACTGCAAGACGAGGCAGCGCGGCTATCGTGGCTGGCCACGACGGGCGTTCCTTGCGCAGCTGTGCTCGAC
GTTGTCACTGAAGCGGGAAGGGACTGGCTGCTATTGGGCGAAGTGCCGGGGCAGGATCTCCTGTCATCTC
ACCTTGCTCCTGCCGAGAAAGTATCCATCATGGCTGATGCAATGCGGCGGCTGCATACGCTTGATCCGGC
TACCTGCCCATTCGACCACCAAGCGAAACATCGCATCGAGCGAGCACGTACTCGGATGGAAGCCGGTCTT
GTCGATCAGGATGATCTGGACGAAGAGCATCAGGGGCTCGCGCCAGCCGAACTGTTCGCCAGGCTCAAGG
CGAGCATGCCCGACGGCGAGGATCTCGTCGTGACCCATGGCGATGCCTGCTTGCCGAATATCATGGTGGA
AAATGGCCGCTTTTCTGGATTCATCGACTGTGGCCGGCTGGGTGTGGCGGACCGCTATCAGGACATAGCG
TTGGCTACCCGTGATATTGCTGAAGAGCTTGGCGGCGAATGGGCTGACCGCTTCCTCGTGCTTTACGGTA
TCGCCGCTCCCGATTCGCAGCGCATCGCCTTCTATCGCCTTCTTGACGAGTTCTTCTGAGCGGGACTCTG
GGGTTCGAAATGACCGACCAAGCGACGCCCAACCTGCCATCACGAGATTTCGATTCCACCGCCGCCTTCT
ATGAAAGGTTGGGCTTCGGAATCGTTTTCCGGGACGCCGGCTGGATGATCCTCCAGCGCGGGGATCTCAT
GCTGGAGTTCTTCGCCCACCCTAGGGGGAGGCTAACTGAAACACGGAAGGAGACAATACCGGAAGGAACC
CGCGCTATGACGGCAATAAAAAGACAGAATAAAACGCACGGTGTTGGGTCGTTTGTTCATAAACGCGGGG
TTCGGTCCCAGGGCTGGCACTCTGTCGATACCCCACCGAGACCCCATTGGGGCCAATACGCCCGCGTTTC
TTCCTTTTCCCCACCCCACCCCCCAAGTTCGGGTGAAGGCCCAGGGCTCGCAGCCAACGTCGGGGCGGCA
GGCCCTGCCATAGCCTCAGGTTACTCATATATACTTTAGATTGATTTAAAACTTCATTTTTAATTTAAAA
GGATCTAGGTGAAGATCCTTTTTGATAATCTCATGACCAAAATCCCTTAACGTGAGTTTTCGTTCCACTG
AGCGTCAGACCCCGTAGAAAAGATCAAAGGATCTTCTTGAGATCCTTTTTTTCTGCGCGTAATCTGCTGC
TTGCAAACAAAAAAACCACCGCTACCAGCGGTGGTTTGTTTGCCGGATCAAGAGCTACCAACTCTTTTTC
CGAAGGTAACTGGCTTCAGCAGAGCGCAGATACCAAATACTGTTCTTCTAGTGTAGCCGTAGTTAGGCCA
CCACTTCAAGAACTCTGTAGCACCGCCTACATACCTCGCTCTGCTAATCCTGTTACCAGTGGCTGCTGCC
AGTGGCGATAAGTCGTGTCTTACCGGGTTGGACTCAAGACGATAGTTACCGGATAAGGCGCAGCGGTCGG
GCTGAACGGGGGGTTCGTGCACACAGCCCAGCTTGGAGCGAACGACCTACACCGAACTGAGATACCTACA
GCGTGAGCTATGAGAAAGCGCCACGCTTCCCGAAGGGAGAAAGGCGGACAGGTATCCGGTAAGCGGCAGG
GTCGGAACAGGAGAGCGCACGAGGGAGCTTCCAGGGGGAAACGCCTGGTATCTTTATAGTCCTGTCGGGT
TTCGCCACCTCTGACTTGAGCGTCGATTTTTGTGATGCTCGTCAGGGGGGCGGAGCCTATGGAAAAACGC
CAGCAACGCGGCCTTTTTACGGTTCCTGGCCTTTTGCTGGCCTTTTGCTCACATGTTCTTTCCTGCGTTA
TCCCCTGATTCTGTGGATAACCGTATTACCGCCATGCATTAGTTATTAATAGTAATCAATTACGGGGTCA
TTAGTTCATAGCCCATATATGGAGTTCCGCGTTACATAACTTACGGTAAATGGCCCGCCTGGCTGACCGC
CCAACGACCCCCGCCCATTGACGTCAATAATGACGTATGTTCCCATAGTAACGCCAATAGGGACTTTCCA
TTGACGTCAATGGGTGGAGTATTTACGGTAAACTGCCCACTTGGCAGTACATCAAGTGTATCATATGCCA
AGTACGCCCCCTATTGACGTCAATGACGGTAAATGGCCCGCCTGGCATTATGCCCAGTACATGACCTTAT
GGGACTTTCCTACTTGGCAGTACATCTACGTATTAGTCATCGCTATTACCATG
Features (pLannotate 1.2.2; 18 found; start..end, strand, type, name):
     73..90      -  promoter       CMV promoter (fragment): human cytomegalovirus (CMV) immediate early promoter
    153..204     +  promoter       CMVd2 promoter: truncated human cytomegalovirus (CMV) immediate early promoter that yields moderately reduced expression relative to the full-length promoter
    227..263     +  misc_feature   MCS (fragment): multiple cloning site
    325..345     +  CDS            3xFLAG (fragment): three tandem FLAG® epitope tags
    469..1005    +  CDS            DRD1: DRD1_RABIT - Protein inferred from homology: Swiss-Prot protein existence level 3. Dopamine receptor whose activity is mediated by G proteins which activate adenylyl cyclase. From Oryctolagus cuniculus (Rabbit).
   1021..1755    +  CDS            cEGFP: cEGFP is a basic (constitutively fluorescent) green fluorescent protein published in 2008, derived from Aequorea victoria.
   1774..2025    +  CDS            ADRB1 (fragment): ADRB1_HUMAN - Also known as ADRB1R, B1AR. Experimental evidence at protein level: Swiss-Prot protein existence level 1. Beta-adrenergic receptors mediate the catecholamine-induced activation of adenylate cyclase through the action of G proteins. This receptor binds epinephrine and norepinephrine with approximately equal affinity. Mediates Ras activation through G(s)-alpha- and cAMP-mediated signaling. Involved in the regulation of sleep/wake behaviors (PubMed:31473062). From Homo sapiens (Human).
   2341..2424    +  CDS            large T antigen (fragment): large T antigen from SV40 (simian virus 40)
   2447..2568    +  polyA_signal   SV40 poly(A) signal: SV40 polyadenylation signal
   2602..3030    -  rep_origin     f1 ori (sequence partly withheld): f1 bacteriophage origin of replication; arrow indicates direction of (+) strand synthesis
   3057..3161    +  promoter       AmpR promoter: bla
   3163..3520    +  promoter       SV40 promoter: SV40 enhancer and early promoter
   3555..4349    +  CDS            NeoR/KanR: aminoglycoside phosphotransferase from Tn5; aph(3')-II (or nptII); confers resistance to neomycin, kanamycin, and G418 (Geneticin®)
   4370..4522    +  CDS            ble (fragment): BLE_KLEPN - Experimental evidence at protein level: Swiss-Prot protein existence level 1. Binding protein with a strong affinity to the bleomycin family of antibiotics. Binds to CL990; an antimitotic-antibiotic compound. From Klebsiella pneumoniae.
   4581..4628    +  polyA_signal   HSV TK poly(A) signal: herpes simplex virus thymidine kinase polyadenylation signal (Cole and Stacy, 1985)
   4719..4735    -  polyA_signal   bGH poly(A) signal (fragment): bovine growth hormone polyadenylation signal
   4957..5545    +  rep_origin     ori: high-copy-number ColE1/pMB1/pBR322/pUC origin of replication
   5720..6023    +  enhancer       CMV enhancer: human cytomegalovirus immediate early enhancer
