[The description below was written by a language model from this plasmid's Addgene catalogue record and pLannotate feature annotations shown in this document.]
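Description:
pCMV-dLight1.2 is a mammalian expression plasmid of about 6 kb built on the pEGFP-N1 backbone, carrying the synthetic dopamine sensor dLight1.2 as a roughly 2 kb insert cloned between HindIII and NotI. It replicates in E. coli at high copy from a ColE1/pUC-type origin and is selected with kanamycin. The same Tn5 aminoglycoside phosphotransferase gene (NeoR/KanR) sits behind tandem bacterial (bla) and SV40 early promoters and ends in an HSV TK polyadenylation signal, so it can also confer G418 resistance in mammalian cells. An f1 origin is present as well.

The catalogue entry lists the promoter as CAG. However, the plasmid name and the annotated sequence point to CMV: a CMV immediate-early enhancer at the end of the circular map runs into CMV promoter segments just upstream of the cloning site, and no CAG-specific elements are annotated. The open reading frame begins with an N-terminal Flag epitope, followed by sequence matching a D1-type dopamine receptor. Next comes a GFP-derived module annotated as cEGFP, then further receptor sequence that the annotation tool matched by homology to a related catecholamine GPCR. This layout fits a sensor in which a fluorescent protein module is inserted within a dopamine receptor scaffold, so that ligand binding is reported as a change in green fluorescence. An SV40 polyadenylation signal terminates the transcript.

The plasmid is intended for expressing dLight1.2 in transfected mammalian cells. The associated work concerns optical imaging of dopamine dynamics with genetically encoded sensors.
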