Addgene plasmid #111054: pCMV-dLight1.2
Purpose: Expresses dLight1.2 in mammalian cells
Depositing lab: Lin Tian. Publication: Ultrafast neuronal imaging of dopamine dynamics with designed genetically encoded sensors. Patriarchi T, Cho JR, Merten K, Howe MW, Marley A, Xiong WH, Folk RW, Broussard GJ, Liang R, Jang MJ, Zhong H, Dombeck D, von Zastrow M, Nimmerjahn A, Gradinaru V, Williams JT, Tian L. Science. 2018 Jun 29;360(6396). pii: science.aat4422. doi: 10.1126/science.aat4422. Epub 2018 May 31. PubMed 29853555.
Backbone
  Vector backbone: pEGFP_N1
  Backbone size w/o insert (bp): 3983
  Total vector size (bp): 6026
  Vector type: Mammalian Expression
Growth in bacteria
  Bacterial resistance: Kanamycin, 50 μg/mL
  Growth temperature: 37°C
  Growth strain: DH5alpha
  Copy number: High Copy
Gene/Insert
  Gene/Insert name: dLight1.2
  Species: Synthetic
  Insert size (bp): 2043
  GenBank ID: MH244550
  Promoter: CAG
  Tag / fusion protein: Flag tag (N terminal on insert)
  Cloning method: Restriction Enzyme; 5′ cloning site HindIII (not destroyed); 3′ cloning site NotI (not destroyed)
  Sequencing primers: 5′ GTG GAT AGC GGT TTG ACT CAC GGG G; 3′ ggtgtgggaggttttttaaagcaagtaaaacc
Terms and licenses: Academic/Nonprofit Terms; Industry Terms: Not Available to Industry
How to cite: pCMV-dLight1.2 was a gift from Lin Tian (Addgene plasmid # 111054 ; http://n2t.net/addgene:111054 ; RRID:Addgene_111054)
